Addgene plasmid #205486: 795L
Purpose: Female specific eGFP with CctraF, dsRed in both sexes
Depositing lab: Omar Akbari. Depositing organization: University of California, San Diego (UCSD). Publication: A fluorescent sex-sorting technique for insects with the demonstration in Drosophila melanogaster. Liu J, Rayes D, Akbari OS. bioRxiv. 2023 Aug 14:2023.08.11.553026. doi: 10.1101/2023.08.11.553026. Preprint. PubMed 37645836.
Backbone
  Vector backbone: PiggyBac
  Total vector size (bp): 9873
  Vector type: Insect Expression
Growth in bacteria
  Bacterial resistance: Ampicillin, 100 μg/mL
  Growth temperature: 37°C
  Growth strain: DH5alpha
  Copy number: High Copy
Gene/Insert
  Gene/Insert name: DsRed, eGFP, CctraF
  Species: D. melanogaster (fly)
Terms and licenses: Academic/Nonprofit Terms; Industry Terms: Not Available to Industry
Depositor comments: Please visit https://doi.org/10.1101/2023.08.11.553026 for bioRxiv preprint.
How to cite: 795L was a gift from Omar Akbari (Addgene plasmid # 205486 ; http://n2t.net/addgene:205486 ; RRID:Addgene_205486)
