[The description below was written by a language model from this plasmid's Addgene catalogue record and pLannotate feature annotations shown in this document.]
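Description:
795L is a piggyBac-based insect expression and transgenesis plasmid of about 9.9 kb, built for fluorescence-based sex sorting in Drosophila melanogaster. It is propagated in E. coli as a high-copy plasmid on a ColE1/pUC-type origin with ampicillin selection (AmpR under its own bla promoter). The backbone also retains an f1 origin and remnants of a lacZα/lac promoter cloning region with a T3 promoter. The piggyBac terminal repeats themselves were not picked up in the feature table, although the catalogue names piggyBac as the backbone. A φC31 attB site is annotated, which would also allow site-specific integration into attP docking lines.

The payload consists of two reporter cassettes in opposite orientations. In the first, the baculoviral OpIE-2 immediate-early promoter drives DsRed, a constitutive marker that the record states is expressed in both sexes. This unit lies between two gypsy insulators, which help shield expression from chromosomal position effects and from the neighbouring cassette. A P74 fragment from AcMNPV is annotated downstream of DsRed and may supply its 3′ terminator region, though the record does not say so. In the second cassette, the hr5 enhancer and IE1 promoter from AcMNPV sit upstream of EGFP, which is followed by an SV40 poly(A) signal. Between the promoter and EGFP is a stretch of roughly 1.3 kb that is essentially unannotated, apart from a short match called as gp64 promoter. This presumably holds the CctraF element named in the catalogue, although the table does not confirm it. According to the stated purpose, CctraF restricts eGFP expression to females. Transgenic females should therefore show both green and red fluorescence and males red only, allowing the sexes to be separated by fluorescence.
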