Features (pLannotate 1.2.2; 23 found; start..end, strand, type, name):
     30..458     -  rep_origin     f1 ori (sequence partly withheld): f1 bacteriophage origin of replication; arrow indicates direction of (+) strand synthesis
    463..616     -  CDS            lacZα (fragment): LacZα fragment of β-galactosidase; lacZ fragment
   1004..1389    +  protein_bind   gypsy insulator: chromatin insulator from Drosophila Su(Hw), CP190, and Mod(mdg4)67.2
   1390..2043    +  CDS            P74 (fragment): PIF0_NPVAC - Experimental evidence at protein level: Swiss-Prot protein existence level 1. Plays an essential role for oral infectivity of occlusion- derived virus (ODV) and functions also in host midgut attachment and fusion by binding to a specific host receptor. From Autographa californica nuclear polyhedrosis virus (AcMNPV).
   2064..2744    -  CDS            DsRed1: wild-type DsRed mammalian codon-optimized
   2751..2816    -  CDS            IE2 (fragment): VIE2_NPVOP - Protein inferred from homology: Swiss-Prot protein existence level 3. RING-finger E3 ubiquitin ligase that plays an important regulatory role during the initial stages of infection. Migrates to specific nuclear foci early in infection supposely to prepare the sites for viral replication by targeting and ubiquitinating host proteins. From Orgyia pseudotsugata multicapsid polyhedrosis virus (OpMNPV).
   2830..3290    -  promoter       OpIE-2 promoter (fragment): immediate-early gene 2 from the Orgyia pseudotsugata multicapsid nucleopolyhedrovirus; strong constitutive baculovirus promoter for insect cell expression
   3304..3689    +  protein_bind   gypsy insulator: chromatin insulator from Drosophila Su(Hw), CP190, and Mod(mdg4)67.2
   3696..4178    +  enhancer       hr5 enhancer: Autographa californica hr5; baculovirus early transcription enhancer
   4182..4773    +  promoter       IE1 promoter: promoter of the ie1 gene from the baculovirus Autographa californica
   5881..5901    +  promoter       gp64 promoter (fragment): Autographa californica gp64; promoter for the baculovirus gp64 glycoprotein gene
   6133..6847    +  CDS            EGFP (fragment): the original enhanced GFP (Yang et al., 1996) mammalian codon-optimized
   6851..6934    +  CDS            large T antigen (fragment): large T antigen from SV40 (simian virus 40)
   6957..7078    +  polyA_signal   SV40 poly(A) signal: SV40 polyadenylation signal
   7106..7175    +  protein_bind   attB: attB site for the φC31 integrase (Groth et al., 2000) phage φC31 integrase
   7686..7704    -  promoter       T3 promoter: promoter for bacteriophage T3 RNA polymerase
   7749..7765    -  protein_bind   lac operator: The lac repressor binds to the lac operator to inhibit transcription in E. coli. This inhibition can be relieved by adding lactose or isopropyl-β-D-thiogalactopyranoside (IPTG). lac repressor encoded by lacI
   7773..7803    -  promoter       lac promoter: promoter for the E. coli lac operon
   7818..7839    -  protein_bind   CAP binding site: CAP binding activates transcription in the presence of cAMP. E. coli catabolite activator protein
   7852..7944    -  CDS            lacI (fragment): lac repressor; lacI; The lac repressor binds to the lac operator to inhibit transcription in E. coli. This inhibition can be relieved by adding lactose or isopropyl-β-D-thiogalactopyranoside (IPTG).
   8127..8715    -  rep_origin     ori: high-copy-number ColE1/pMB1/pBR322/pUC origin of replication
   8886..9746    -  CDS            AmpR: β-lactamase; bla; confers resistance to ampicillin, carbenicillin, and related antibiotics
   9747..9851    -  promoter       AmpR promoter: bla
>Addgene plasmid #205486 | 795L | addgene full sequence | sequence record 407588 | Addgene NGS Result
CTAAATTGTAAGCGTTAATATTTTGTTAAAATTCGCGTTAAATTTTTGTTAAATCAGCTCATTTTTTAAC
CAATAGGCCGAAATCGGCAAAATCCCTTATAAATCAAAAGAATAGACCGAGATAGGGT
[37 nt withheld, positions 129-165]
AAAGAACGTGGACTCCAACGTCAAAGG
[49 nt withheld, positions 193-241]
T
[91 nt withheld, positions 243-333]
G
[124 nt withheld, positions 335-458]
CCCATTCGCCATTCAGGCTGCGCAACTGTTGGGAAGGGCGATCGGTGCGGGCCTCTTCGCTATTACGCCA
GCTGGCGAAAGGGGGATGTGCTGCAAGGCGATTAAGTTGGGTAACGCCAGGGTTTTCCCAGTCACGACGT
TGTAAAACGACGGCCAGTAGATTAACCCTAGAAAGATAATCATATTGTGACGTACGTTAAAGATAATCAT
GCGTAAAATTGACGCATGTGTTTTATCGGTCTGTATATCGAGGTTTATTTATTAATTTGAATAGATATTA
AGTTTTATTATATTTACACTTACATACTAATAATAAATTCAACAAACAATTTATTTATGTTTATTTATTT
ATTAAAAAAAAACAAAACTTTCGTTGATAGAAGCATCCTCATCACAAGATGATAATAAGTATACCATCTT
AGCTGGCTTCGGTTTATATGAGACGAGAGTAAGGGGTCCGTCAAAACAAAACATCGATGTTCCCACTGGC
CTGGAGCGACTGTTTTTCAGTACTTCCGGTATCTCGCGTTTGTTTGCCTGCAGGTCACGTAATAAGTGTG
CGTTGAATTTATTCGCAAAAACATTGCATATTTTCGGCAAAGTAAAATTTTGTTGCATACCTTATCAAAA
AATAAGTGCTGCATACTTTTTAGAGAAACCAAATAATTTTTTATTGCATACCCGTTTTTAATAAAATACA
TTGCATACCCTCTTTTAATAAAAAATATTGCATACTTTGACGAAACAAATTTTCGTTGCATACCCAATAA
AAGATTATTATATTGCATACCCGTTTTTAATAAAATACATTGCATACCCTCTTTTAATAAAAAATATTGC
ATACGTTGACGAAACAAATTTTCGTTGCATACCCAATAAAAGATTATTATATTGCATACCTTTTCTTGCC
ATACCATTTAGCCGATCAATTGCGGCCGCTCGAATCGCTATCCAAGCCAGCTCCATTGTCGGCATCGTGC
TCATTCTATTGACGCTGGCAGATTTGGTTTTGGCGCTATGGGACCCGTTCGGTTACAACAACATGTTTCC
GCGCGAGTTTCCCGACGACATGTCGCGCACGTTCCTGACTGCGTACTTTGAGAGTTTCGACAACACCACG
TCCAGAGAAATCATAGAGTTTATGCCCGAGTTCTTTTCGGAAATGGTCGAAACGGACGATGACGCCACGT
TTGAATCTCTATTTCATTTATTAGATTATGTGGCATCTTTAGAAGTTAATTCCGACGGCCAAATGTTAAA
CTTGGAGGAGGGTGATGAAATTGAGGATTTTGACGAATCTACTTTGGTGGGGCAAGCGTTAGCCACTAGC
TCGCTATACACTCGCATGGAGTTTATGCAGTACACGTTTAGGCAAAACACACTATTGTCTATGAACAAAG
AAAACAACAATTTTAATCAAATAATCATGGGTTTATTTGCAACAAACACAATTGTGGCGTTTACAGCATT
TGTTATACACACAGAACTCATATTTTTTATATTTTTCGTAATCTTCCTAATGATCACATTTTATTACATA
ATCAAAGAATCGTACGAATATTATAAAACAATTGATTTGTTATTTTAAAAACGATTCATCCTAGGCTACA
GGAACAGGTGGTGGCGGCCCTCGGTGCGCTCGTACTGCTCCACGATGGTGTAGTCCTCGTTGTGGGAGGT
GATGTCCAGCTTGGAGTCCACGTAGTAGTAGCCGGGCAGCTGCACGGGCTTCTTGGCCATGTAGATGGAC
TTGAACTCCACCAGGTAGTGGCCGCCGTCCTTCAGCTTCAGGGCCTTGTGGATCTCGCCCTTCAGCACGC
CGTCGCGGGGGTACAGGCGCTCGGTGGAGGCCTCCCAGCCCATGGTCTTCTTCTGCATTACGGGGCCGTC
GGAGGGGAAGTTCACGCCGATGAACTTCACCTTGTAGATGAAGCAGCCGTCCTGCAGGGAGGAGTCCTGG
GTCACGGTCACCACGCCGCCGTCCTCGAAGTTCATCACGCGCTCCCACTTGAAGCCCTCGGGGAAGGACA
GCTTCTTGTAGTCGGGGATGTCGGCGGGGTGCTTCACGTACACCTTGGAGCCGTACTGGAACTGGGGGGA
CAGGATGTCCCAGGCGAAGGGCAGGGGGCCGCCCTTGGTCACCTTCAGCTTCACGGTGTTGTGGCCCTCG
TAGGGGCGGCCCTCGCCCTCGCCCTCGATCTCGAACTCGTGGCCGTTCACGGTGCCCTCCATGCGCACCT
TGAAGCGCATGAACTCCTTGATGACGTTCTTGGAGGAGCGCACCATGGATCCCACCAGAGACAGGTTGCG
GCGGCGGTTGGATGGCGTGGGCGCGTTGGCGTTGTTGGACCGGCTCATGTTGTGTCGCTGTAACAGATGC
TGTTCAACTGTGTTTACCAGATCGTTGCGGGCTGTATTTATAGGCGCGATAAGCGGGACGGGCGCCTCGT
GTCCGGTCACGCGCATGAGATAACGCGCGGCTGATATGGAGGCGCGTCCTGTTCCGATAAGGAGTTGCGT
CCGGCTGCGGTTAGCAACACAGGAAGCTGGCGTCCTGTCACGATAAGACAACACTCGTCCGGTCCGATAA
TGTGATTCGTACGTGACAGGACGCGACCCGATAAGGCCGGCCTACGTGACTGCCGACACGTACTTTTTTG
CACTGCAAAAAGGTTCAATGTGTGGTAGTGTATTTGGAGCGTATACAACGGTGTAGACTATTTATGTAAA
ATAGTCTACGAAACGTAGAGTTTGTACTATGTATGGGCCCGCGTGCAAAAGCGTGTTTTTTTGCAGTGCA
AAAAAGTTGGTGGTGGGGAGGCCACCGAGTATGGGCGCGGTACCTCACGTAATAAGTGTGCGTTGAATTT
ATTCGCAAAAACATTGCATATTTTCGGCAAAGTAAAATTTTGTTGCATACCTTATCAAAAAATAAGTGCT
GCATACTTTTTAGAGAAACCAAATAATTTTTTATTGCATACCCGTTTTTAATAAAATACATTGCATACCC
TCTTTTAATAAAAAATATTGCATACTTTGACGAAACAAATTTTCGTTGCATACCCAATAAAAGATTATTA
TATTGCATACCCGTTTTTAATAAAATACATTGCATACCCTCTTTTAATAAAAAATATTGCATACGTTGAC
GAAACAAATTTTCGTTGCATACCCAATAAAAGATTATTATATTGCATACCTTTTCTTGCCATACCATTTA
GCCGATCAATTCTCGAGCGCGTAAAACACAATCAAGTATGAGTCATAAGCTGATGTCATGTTTTGCACAC
GGCTCATAACCGAACTGGCTTTACGAGTAGAATTCTACTTGTAACGCACGATCAGTGGATGATGTCATTT
GTTTTTCAAATCGAGATGATGTCATGTTTTGCACACGGCTCATAAACTCGCTTTACGAGTAGAATTCTAC
GTGTAACGCACGATCGATTGATGAGTCATTTGTTTTGCAATATGATATCATACAATATGACTCATTTGTT
TTTCAAAACCGAACTTGATTTACGGGTAGAATTCTACTTGTAAAGCACAATCAAAAAGATGATGTCATTT
GTTTTTCAAAACTGAACTCGCTTTACGAGTAGAATTCTACGTGTAAAACACAATCAAGAAATGATGTCAT
TTGTTATAAAAATAAAAGCTGATGTCATGTTTTGCACATGGCTCATAACTAAACTCGCTTTACGGGTAGA
ATTCTACGCGCGTCGATGTCTTTGTGATGCGCGCGACATTTTTGTAGGTTATTGATAAAATGAACGGATA
CGTTGCCCGACATTATCATTAAATCCTTGGCGTAGAATTTGTCGGGTCCATTGTCCGTGTGCGCTAGCAT
GCCCGTAACGGACCTCGTACTTTTGGCTTCAAAGGTTTTGCGCACAGACAAAATGTGCCACACTTGCAGC
TCTGCATGTGTGCGCGTTACCACAAATCCCAACGGCGCAGTGTACTTGTTGTATGCAAATAAATCTCGAT
AAAGGCGCGGCGCGCGAATGCAGCTGATCACGTACGCTCCTCGTGTTCCGTTCAAGGACGGTGTTATCGA
CCTCAGATTAATGTTTATCGGCCGACTGTTTTCGTATCCGCTCACCAAACGCGTTTTTGCATTAACATTG
TATGTCGGCGGATGTTCTATATCTAATTTGAATAAATAAACGATAACCGCGTTGGTTTTAGAGGGCATAA
TAAAAGAAATATTGTTATCGTGTTCGCCATTAGGGCAGTATAAATTGACGTTCATGTTGGATATTGTTTC
AGTTGCAAGTTGACACTGGCGGCGACAAGATCGTGAACAACCAAGTGACAATACAAAATGGTAATTTTAA
AAGCATATTTTTTTCTTTGAAATTCATAAGTTATCAATTATCGATGGAAATGTATTCTATGGAGAACGTT
TTACCCGATGAATGGGTGCAAAAATTATTTTACCTTCAAATCTACAATCAACACACGCTAACTTTTGTGA
CTTGATCAACTCTCACCTGGAAAAGCAACCAACTACAATCAACATTCTATGGGATAATCGACAAGTGAGT
AAAATTATAGCCGGACCTCTTAGTACAGTGTATTTAAAAGGGGAATAATATTCTATCAATAGGAATAAAA
ATAAGGTCAGCAGCCATGACTTTTCCATCATTTTGAATATACCTTATTTGTTTCGGGATTAATTGGGGGT
CGGAAATCCTCTTGAATTCAGAAACGGGAACCGGAGGAAGGTGCCGGTCTTTCAGAAAGCTGTGAAAAAT
ACCAACATTTCTGCTGCCAAGAGCTCAATAAGAAGTTTCAAAAATTGTCTTGGATGTTGCAGCTGTGGCT
GCTAAGTAATAAGACATCTATTAGTATCTAGATTTGTTAGACCATTTAACATAGTGTTTTAAACGATGGG
GTTAATAGATGAGGGTTAAGAAGCTAGTTATATTACTGTTGCTGTAACGCCTTCAATTGTCGGTTACAGA
GCAAACATTATTGAATGTTAATGTAAAGAGTTTATTTGTTTTCTAGTAAACATATAGCGATTGGTTAGTA
ATCACTAATAGAAATTTTTCATAAGTATCAAAAAAGTAAACCTCTTTTTCAGTCTATGTAATAAGTAAAC
CAAGGAAAGGGAAAATATCTACAATCAACAAGCCATTGTTGCAGCAACAAAGCAACTGAAACTACAATCA
ACATTCAATAAACTTGGGTAATTTGGAATTTAATTCTCTGGGACACCTGTGGATTACAACAATCAACTCG
AAACTTATTATACAATGTAAATAAAAATTGATATGCATACATGAAGATCAAGTGAAATTCCATTTAGAAT
CAATTTTTTTCGAATATTAAGTTTCTTGCTTTAATTTATCTGAAAGTAAATAGACATTCCAAATTCAAGT
TAACAAATTAATAATGAATTGACTAGTGATTTTTAAGAGAAAAAGATAAGATTTAAAAAAGGAAAGCCTT
TCTTGATAAATTTTTGAACCACTTTATGCCGTTTCAATCATAAAAACTTTTAAGAACACATGACTGGTAA
AATTAATTTAAAACAAATTTAAATTTTCAACGTAACATTCAACAAAAATGGTGAAAACTATCACGGAAAT
TGTTAATATTAATATGTCCCAAAAATAGCCTTTGTATGTATATGATACTAATCCATACATCTATGGTATC
TATAGAGCAAGGGCGAGGAGCTGTTCACCGGGGTGGTGCCCATCCTGGTCGAGCTGGACGGCGACGTAAA
CGGCCACAAGTTCAGCGTGTCCGGCGAGGGCGAGGGCGATGCCACCTACGGCAAGCTGACCCTGAAGTTC
ATCTGCACCACCGGCAAGCTGCCCGTGCCCTGGCCCACCCTCGTGACCACCCTGACCTACGGCGTGCAGT
GCTTCAGCCGCTACCCCGACCACATGAAGCAGCACGACTTCTTCAAGTCCGCCATGCCCGAAGGCTACGT
CCAGGAGCGCACCATCTTCTTCAAGGACGACGGCAACTACAAGACCCGCGCCGAGGTGAAGTTCGAGGGC
GACACCCTGGTGAACCGCATCGAGCTGAAGGGCATCGACTTCAAGGAGGACGGCAACATCCTGGGGCACA
AGCTGGAGTACAACTACAACAGCCACAACGTCTATATCATGGCCGACAAGCAGAAGAACGGCATCAAGGT
GAACTTCAAGATCCGCCACAACATCGAGGACGGCAGCGTGCAGCTCGCCGACCACTACCAGCAGAACACC
CCCATCGGCGACGGCCCCGTGCTGCTGCCCGACAACCACTACCTGAGCACCCAGTCCGCCCTGAGCAAAG
ACCCCAACGAGAAGCGCGATCACATGGTCCTGCTGGAGTTCGTGACCGCCGCCGGGATCACTCTCGGCAT
GGACGAGCTGTACAAGTAACTAGATCATAATCAGCCATACCACATTTGTAGAGGTTTTACTTGCTTTAAA
AAACCTCCCACACCTCCCCCTGAACCTGAAACATAAAATGAATGCAATTGTTGTTGTTAACTTGTTTATT
GCAGCTTATAATGGTTACAAATAAAGCAATAGCATCACAAATTTCACAAATAAAGCATTTTTTTCACTGC
ATTCTAGTTGTGGTTTGTCCAAACTCATCAATGTATCTTAAAGCTTGTCGACGATGTAGGTCACGGTCTC
GAAGCCGCGGTGCGGGTGCCAGGGCGTGCCCTTGGGCTCCCCGGGCGCGTACTCCACCTCACCCATCTGG
TCCATCATGATGAACGGGTCGAGGTGGCGGTAGTTGATCCCGGCGAACGCGCGGCGCACCGGGAAGCCCT
CGCCCTCGAAACCGCTGGGCGCGGTGGTCACGGTGAGCACGGGACGTGCGACGGCGTCGGCGGGTGCGGA
TACGCGGGGCAGCGTCAGCGGGTTCTCGACGGTCACGGCGGGCATGTCGACAGATATCTATAACAAGAAA
ATATATATATAATAAGTTATCACGTAAGTAGAACATGAAATAACAATATAATTATCGTATGAGTTAAATC
TTAAAAGTCACGTAAAAGATAATCATGCGTCATTTTGACTCACGCGGTCGTTATAGTTCAAAATCAGTGA
CACTTACCGCATTGACAAGCACGCCTCACGGGAGCTCCAAGCGGCGACTGAGATGTCCTAAATGCACAGC
GACGGATTCGCGCTATTTAGAAAGAGAGAGCAATATTTCAAGAATGCATGCGTCAATTTTACGCAGACTA
TCTTTCTAGGGTTAATCCCTTTAGTGAGGGTTAATTTCGAGCTTGGCGTAATCATGGTCATAGCTGTTTC
CTGTGTGAAATTGTTATCCGCTCACAATTCCACACAACATACGAGCCGGAAGCATAAAGTGTAAAGCCTG
GGGTGCCTAATGAGTGAGCTAACTCACATTAATTGCGTTGCGCTCACTGCCCGCTTTCCAGTCGGGAAAC
CTGTCGTGCCAGCTGCATTAATGAATCGGCCAACGCGCGGGGAGAGGCGGTTTGCGTATTGGGCGCTCTT
CCGCTTCCTCGCTCACTGACTCGCTGCGCTCGGTCGTTCGGCTGCGGCGAGCGGTATCAGCTCACTCAAA
GGCGGTAATACGGTTATCCACAGAATCAGGGGATAACGCAGGAAAGAACATGTGAGCAAAAGGCCAGCAA
AAGGCCAGGAACCGTAAAAAGGCCGCGTTGCTGGCGTTTTTCCATAGGCTCCGCCCCCCTGACGAGCATC
ACAAAAATCGACGCTCAAGTCAGAGGTGGCGAAACCCGACAGGACTATAAAGATACCAGGCGTTTCCCCC
TGGAAGCTCCCTCGTGCGCTCTCCTGTTCCGACCCTGCCGCTTACCGGATACCTGTCCGCCTTTCTCCCT
TCGGGAAGCGTGGCGCTTTCTCATAGCTCACGCTGTAGGTATCTCAGTTCGGTGTAGGTCGTTCGCTCCA
AGCTGGGCTGTGTGCACGAACCCCCCGTTCAGCCCGACCGCTGCGCCTTATCCGGTAACTATCGTCTTGA
GTCCAACCCGGTAAGACACGACTTATCGCCACTGGCAGCAGCCACTGGTAACAGGATTAGCAGAGCGAGG
TATGTAGGCGGTGCTACAGAGTTCTTGAAGTGGTGGCCTAACTACGGCTACACTAGAAGAACAGTATTTG
GTATCTGCGCTCTGCTGAAGCCAGTTACCTTCGGAAAAAGAGTTGGTAGCTCTTGATCCGGCAAACAAAC
CACCGCTGGTAGCGGTGGTTTTTTTGTTTGCAAGCAGCAGATTACGCGCAGAAAAAAAGGATCTCAAGAA
GATCCTTTGATCTTTTCTACGGGGTCTGACGCTCAGTGGAACGAAAACTCACGTTAAGGGATTTTGGTCA
TGAGATTATCAAAAAGGATCTTCACCTAGATCCTTTTAAATTAAAAATGAAGTTTTAAATCAATCTAAAG
TATATATGAGTAAACTTGGTCTGACAGTTACCAATGCTTAATCAGTGAGGCACCTATCTCAGCGATCTGT
CTATTTCGTTCATCCATAGTTGCCTGACTCCCCGTCGTGTAGATAACTACGATACGGGAGGGCTTACCAT
CTGGCCCCAGTGCTGCAATGATACCGCGAGACCCACGCTCACCGGCTCCAGATTTATCAGCAATAAACCA
GCCAGCCGGAAGGGCCGAGCGCAGAAGTGGTCCTGCAACTTTATCCGCCTCCATCCAGTCTATTAATTGT
TGCCGGGAAGCTAGAGTAAGTAGTTCGCCAGTTAATAGTTTGCGCAACGTTGTTGCCATTGCTACAGGCA
TCGTGGTGTCACGCTCGTCGTTTGGTATGGCTTCATTCAGCTCCGGTTCCCAACGATCAAGGCGAGTTAC
ATGATCCCCCATGTTGTGCAAAAAAGCGGTTAGCTCCTTCGGTCCTCCGATCGTTGTCAGAAGTAAGTTG
GCCGCAGTGTTATCACTCATGGTTATGGCAGCACTGCATAATTCTCTTACTGTCATGCCATCCGTAAGAT
GCTTTTCTGTGACTGGTGAGTACTCAACCAAGTCATTCTGAGAATAGTGTATGCGGCGACCGAGTTGCTC
TTGCCCGGCGTCAATACGGGATAATACCGCGCCACATAGCAGAACTTTAAAAGTGCTCATCATTGGAAAA
CGTTCTTCGGGGCGAAAACTCTCAAGGATCTTACCGCTGTTGAGATCCAGTTCGATGTAACCCACTCGTG
CACCCAACTGATCTTCAGCATCTTTTACTTTCACCAGCGTTTCTGGGTGAGCAAAAACAGGAAGGCAAAA
TGCCGCAAAAAAGGGAATAAGGGCGACACGGAAATGTTGAATACTCATACTCTTCCTTTTTCAATATTAT
TGAAGCATTTATCAGGGTTATTGTCTCATGAGCGGATACATATTTGAATGTATTTAGAAAAATAAACAAA
TAGGGGTTCCGCGCACATTTCCCCGAAAAGTGCCAC
